>Addgene plasmid #135456 | MBP-TEVcs(ENLYFQ/G)-His6-uTEV2Δ(220-242)-R5 | addgene full sequence | sequence record 268951 | Addgene NGS Result
TTTGACAGCTTATCATCGACTGCACGGTGCACCAATGCTTCTGGCGTCAGGCAGCCATCGGAAGCTGTGG
TATGGCTGTGCAGGTCGTAAATCACTGCATAATTCGTGTCGCTCAAGGCGCACTCCCGTTCTGGATAATG
TTTTTTGCGCCGACATCATAACGGTTCTGGCAAATATTCTGAAATGAGCTGTTGACAATTAATCATCGGC
TCGTATAATGTGTGGAATTGTGAGCGGATAACAATTTCACACAGGAAACAGCCAGTCCGTTTAGGTGTTT
TCACGAGCACTTCACCAACAAGGACCATAGATTATGAAAACTGAAGAAGGTAAACTGGTAATCTGGATTA
ACGGCGATAAAGGCTATAACGGTCTCGCTGAAGTCGGTAAGAAATTCGAGAAAGATACCGGAATTAAAGT
CACCGTTGAGCATCCGGATAAACTGGAAGAGAAATTCCCACAGGTTGCGGCAACTGGCGATGGCCCTGAC
ATTATCTTCTGGGCACACGACCGCTTTGGTGGCTACGCTCAATCTGGCCTGTTGGCTGAAATCACCCCGG
ACAAAGCGTTCCAGGACAAGCTGTATCCGTTTACCTGGGATGCCGTACGTTACAACGGCAAGCTGATTGC
TTACCCGATCGCTGTTGAAGCGTTATCGCTGATTTATAACAAAGATCTGCTGCCGAACCCGCCAAAAACC
TGGGAAGAGATCCCGGCGCTGGATAAAGAACTGAAAGCGAAAGGTAAGAGCGCGCTGATGTTCAACCTGC
AAGAACCGTACTTCACCTGGCCGCTGATTGCTGCTGACGGGGGTTATGCGTTCAAGTATGAAAACGGCAA
GTACGACATTAAAGACGTGGGCGTGGATAACGCTGGCGCGAAAGCGGGTCTGACCTTCCTGGTTGACCTG
ATTAAAAACAAACACATGAATGCAGACACCGATTACTCCATCGCAGAAGCTGCCTTTAATAAAGGCGAAA
CAGCGATGACCATCAACGGCCCGTGGGCATGGTCCAACATCGACACCAGCAAAGTGAATTATGGTGTAAC
GGTACTGCCGACCTTCAAGGGTCAACCATCCAAACCGTTCGTTGGCGTGCTGAGCGCAGGTATTAACGCC
GCCAGTCCGAACAAAGAGCTGGCAAAAGAGTTCCTCGAAAACTATCTGCTGACTGATGAAGGTCTGGAAG
CGGTTAATAAAGACAAACCGCTGGGTGCCGTAGCGCTGAAGTCTTACGAGGAAGAGTTGGCGAAAGATCC
ACGTATTGCCGCCACCATGGAAAACGCCCAGAAAGGTGAAATCATGCCGAACATCCCGCAGATGTCCGCT
TTCTGGTATGCCGTGCGTACTGCGGTGATCAACGCCGCCAGCGGTCGTCAGACTGTCGATGAAGCCCTGA
AAGACGCGCAGACTAATTCGAGCTCGAACAACAACAACAATAACAATAACAACAACCTCGGGATCGAGGG
AAGGGGAGAAAATCTTTATTTTCAAGGTCATCATCATCATCATCATCATGGAGAAAGCTTGTTTAAGGGG
CCGCGTGATTACAACCCGATATCGAGCACCATTTGTCATTTGACGAATGAATCTGATGGGCACACAGCAT
CGTTGTATGGTATTGGATTTGGTCCCTTCATCATTACAAACAAGCACTTGTTTAGAAGAAATAATGGAAC
ACTGTTGGTCCAATCACTACATGGTGTATTCAAGGTCAAGAACACCACGACTTTGCAACAACACCTCATT
GATGGGAGGGACATGATAATTATTCGCATGCCTAAGGATTTCCCACCATTTCCTCAAAAGCTGAAATTTA
GAGAGCCACAAAGGGAAGAGCGCATATGTCTTGTGACAACCAACTTCCAAACTAAGAGCATGTCTAGCAT
GGTGTCAGACACTAGTTGCACATTCCCTTCATCTGATGGCATATTCTGGAAGCATTGGATTCAAACCAAG
GATGGGCAGTGTGGCAATCCATTAGTATCAACTAGAGATGGGTTCATTGTTGGTATACACTCAGCATCGA
ATTTCACCAACACAAACAATTATTTCACAAGCGTGCCGAAAAACTTCATGGAATTGTTGACAAATCAGGA
GGCGCAGCAGTGGGTTAGTGGTTGGCGATTAAATGCTGACTCAGTATTGTGGGGGGGCCATAAAGTTTTC
ATGGTGCGTCGTCGCCGTCGCTAATAAGGATCCTCTAGAGTCGACCTGCAGGCAAGCTTGGCACTGGCCG
TCGTTTTACAACGTCGTGACTGGGAAAACCCTGGCGTTACCCAACTTAATCGCCTTGCAGCACATCCCCC
TTTCGCCAGCTGGCGTAATAGCGAAGAGGCCCGCACCGATCGCCCTTCCCAACAGTTGCGCAGCCTGAAT
GGCGAATGGCAGCTTGGCTGTTTTGGCGGATGAGATAAGATTTTCAGCCTGATACAGATTAAATCAGAAC
GCAGAAGCGGTCTGATAAAACAGAATTTGCCTGGCGGCAGTAGCGCGGTGGTCCCACCTGACCCCATGCC
GAACTCAGAAGTGAAACGCCGTAGCGCCGATGGTAGTGTGGGGTCTCCCCATGCGAGAGTAGGGAACTGC
CAGGCATCAAATAAAACGAAAGGCTCAGTCGAAAGACTGGGCCTTTCGTTTTATCTGTTGTTTGTCGGTG
AACGCTCTCCTGAGTAGGACAAATCCGCCGGGAGCGGATTTGAACGTTGCGAAGCAACGGCCCGGAGGGT
GGCGGGCAGGACGCCCGCCATAAACTGCCAGGCATCAAATTAAGCAGAAGGCCATCCTGACGGATGGCCT
TTTTGCGTTTCTACAAACTCTTTTGTTTATTTTTCTAAATACATTCAAATATGTATCCGCTCATGAGACA
ATAACCCTGATAAATGCTTCAATAATATTGAAAAAGGAAGAGTATGAGTATTCAACATTTCCGTGTCGCC
CTTATTCCCTTTTTTGCGGCATTTTGCCTTCCTGTTTTTGCTCACCCAGAAACGCTGGTGAAAGTAAAAG
ATGCTGAAGATCAGTTGGGTGCACGAGTGGGTTACATCGAACTGGATCTCAACAGCGGTAAGATCCTTGA
GAGTTTTCGCCCCGAAGAACGTTTCCCAATGATGAGCACTTTTAAAGTTCTGCTATGTGGCGCGGTATTA
TCCCGTGTTGACGCCGGGCAAGAGCAACTCGGTCGCCGCATACACTATTCTCAGAATGACTTGGTTGAGT
ACTCACCAGTCACAGAAAAGCATCTTACGGATGGCATGACAGTAAGAGAATTATGCAGTGCTGCCATAAC
CATGAGTGATAACACTGCGGCCAACTTACTTCTGACAACGATCGGAGGACCGAAGGAGCTAACCGCTTTT
TTGCACAACATGGGGGATCATGTAACTCGCCTTGATCGTTGGGAACCGGAGCTGAATGAAGCCATACCAA
ACGACGAGCGTGACACCACGATGCCTGTAGCAATGGCAACAACGTTGCGCAAACTATTAACTGGCGAACT
ACTTACTCTAGCTTCCCGGCAACAATTAATAGACTGGATGGAGGCGGATAAAGTTGCAGGACCACTTCTG
CGCTCGGCCCTTCCGGCTGGCTGGTTTATTGCTGATAAATCTGGAGCCGGTGAGCGTGGGTCTCGCGGTA
TCATTGCAGCACTGGGGCCAGATGGTAAGCCCTCCCGTATCGTAGTTATCTACACGACGGGGAGTCAGGC
AACTATGGATGAACGAAATAGACAGATCGCTGAGATAGGTGCCTCACTGATTAAGCATTGGTAACTGTCA
GACCAAGTTTACTCATATATACTTTAGATTGATT
[38 nt withheld, positions 3815-3852]
A
[37 nt withheld, positions 3854-3890]
ATTTTGTTAAAATTCGCGTTAAATTTTTGTTAAATCAGCTCATTTTTTAACCAATAGGCCGAAATCGGCA
AAATCCCTTATAAATCAAAAGAATAGCCCGAGATAGGGT
[37 nt withheld, positions 4000-4036]
AAAGAACGTGGACTCCAACGTCAAAGG
[141 nt withheld, positions 4064-4204]
G
[125 nt withheld, positions 4206-4330]
AAAGGATCTAGGTGAAGATCCTTTTTGATAATCTCATGACCAAAATCCCTTAACGTGAGTTTTCGTTCCA
CTGAGCGTCAGACCCCGTAGAAAAGATCAAAGGATCTTCTTGAGATCCTTTTTTTCTGCGCGTAATCTGC
TGCTTGCAAACAAAAAAACCACCGCTACCAGCGGTGGTTTGTTTGCCGGATCAAGAGCTACCAACTCTTT
TTCCGAAGGTAACTGGCTTCAGCAGAGCGCAGATACCAAATACTGTCCTTCTAGTGTAGCCGTAGTTAGG
CCACCACTTCAAGAACTCTGTAGCACCGCCTACATACCTCGCTCTGCTAATCCTGTTACCAGTGGCTGCT
GCCAGTGGCGATAAGTCGTGTCTTACCGGGTTGGACTCAAGACGATAGTTACCGGATAAGGCGCAGCGGT
CGGGCTGAACGGGGGGTTCGTGCACACAGCCCAGCTTGGAGCGAACGACCTACACCGAACTGAGATACCT
ACAGCGTGAGCTATGAGAAAGCGCCACGCTTCCCGAAGGGAGAAAGGCGGACAGGTATCCGGTAAGCGGC
AGGGTCGGAACAGGAGAGCGCACGAGGGAGCTTCCAGGGGGAAACGCCTGGTATCTTTATAGTCCTGTCG
GGTTTCGCCACCTCTGACTTGAGCGTCGATTTTTGTGATGCTCGTCAGGGGGGCGGAGCCTATGGAAAAA
CGCCAGCAACGCGGCCTTTTTACGGTTCCTGGCCTTTTGCTGGCCTTTTGCTCACATGTTCTTTCCTGCG
TTATCCCCTGATTCTGTGGATAACCGTATTACCGCCTTTGAGTGAGCTGATACCGCTCGCCGCAGCCGAA
CGACCGAGCGCAGCGAGTCAGTGAGCGAGGAAGCGGAAGAGCGCCTGATGCGGTATTTTCTCCTTACGCA
TCTGTGCGGTATTTCACACCGCATATGGTGCACTCTCAGTACAATCTGCTCTGATGCCGCATAGTTAAGC
CAGTATACACTCCGCTATCGCTACGTGACTGGGTCATGGCTGCGCCCCGACACCCGCCAACACCCGCTGA
CGCGCCCTGACGGGCTTGTCTGCTCCCGGCATCCGCTTACAGACAAGCTGTGACCGTCTCCGGGAGCTGC
ATGTGTCAGAGGTTTTCACCGTCATCACCGAAACGCGCGAGGCAGCTGCGGTAAAGCTCATCAGCGTGGT
CGTGCAGCGATTCACAGATGTCTGCCTGTTCATCCGCGTCCAGCTCGTTGAGTTTCTCCAGAAGCGTTAA
TGTCTGGCTTCTGATAAAGCGGGCCATGTTAAGGGCGGTTTTTTCCTGTTTGGTCACTGATGCCTCCGTG
TAAGGGGGATTTCTGTTCATGGGGGTAATGATACCGATGAAACGAGAGAGGATGCTCACGATACGGGTTA
CTGATGATGAACATGCCCGGTTACTGGAACGTTGTGAGGGTAAACAACTGGCGGTATGGATGCGGCGGGA
CCAGAGAAAAATCACTCAGGGTCAATGCCAGCGCTTCGTTAATACAGATGTAGGTGTTCCACAGGGTAGC
CAGCAGCATCCTGCGATGCAGATCCGGAACATAATGGTGCAGGGCGCTGACTTCCGCGTTTCCAGACTTT
ACGAAACACGGAAACCGAAGACCATTCATGTTGTTGCTCAGGTCGCAGACGTTTTGCAGCAGCAGTCGCT
TCACGTTCGCTCGCGTATCGGTGATTCATTCTGCTAACCAGTAAGGCAACCCCGCCAGCCTAGCCGGGTC
CTCAACGACAGGAGCACGATCATGCGCACCCGTGGCCAGGACCCAACGCTGCCCGAAATTCCGACACCAT
CGAATGGTGCAAAACCTTTCGCGGTATGGCATGATAGCGCCCGGAAGAGAGTCAATTCAGGGTGGTGAAT
GTGAAACCAGTAACGTTATACGATGTCGCAGAGTATGCCGGTGTCTCTTATCAGACCGTTTCCCGCGTGG
TGAACCAGGCCAGCCACGTTTCTGCGAAAACGCGGGAAAAAGTGGAAGCGGCGATGGCGGAGCTGAATTA
CATTCCCAACCGCGTGGCACAACAACTGGCGGGCAAACAGTCGTTGCTGATTGGCGTTGCCACCTCCAGT
CTGGCCCTGCACGCGCCGTCGCAAATTGTCGCGGCGATTAAATCTCGCGCCGATCAACTGGGTGCCAGCG
TGGTGGTGTCGATGGTAGAACGAAGCGGCGTCGAAGCCTGTAAAGCGGCGGTGCACAATCTTCTCGCGCA
ACGCGTCAGTGGGCTGATCATTAACTATCCGCTGGATGACCAGGATGCCATTGCTGTGGAAGCTGCCTGC
ACTAATGTTCCGGCGTTATTTCTTGATGTCTCTGACCAGACACCCATCAACAGTATTATTTTCTCCCATG
AAGACGGTACGCGACTGGGCGTGGAGCATCTGGTCGCATTGGGTCACCAGCAAATCGCGCTGTTAGCGGG
CCCATTAAGTTCTGTCTCGGCGCGTCTGCGTCTGGCTGGCTGGCATAAATATCTCACTCGCAATCAAATT
CAGCCGATAGCGGAACGGGAAGGCGACTGGAGTGCCATGTCCGGTTTTCAACAAACCATGCAAATGCTGA
ATGAGGGCATCGTTCCCACTGCGATGCTGGTTGCCAACGATCAGATGGCGCTGGGCGCAATGCGCGCCAT
TACCGAGTCCGGGCTGCGCGTTGGTGCGGATATCTCGGTAGTGGGATACGACGATACCGAAGACAGCTCA
TGTTATATCCCGCCGTTAACCACCATCAAACAGGATTTTCGCCTGCTGGGGCAAACCAGCGTGGACCGCT
TGCTGCAACTCTCTCAGGGCCAGGCGGTGAAGGGCAATCAGCTGTTGCCCGTCTCACTGGTGAAAAGAAA
AACCACCCTGGCGCCCAATACGCAAACCGCCTCTCCCCGCGCGTTGGCCGATTCATTAATGCAGCTGGCA
CGACAGGTTTCCCGACTGGAAAGCGGGCAGTGAGCGCAACGCAATTAATGTAAGTTAGCTCACTCATTAG
GCACAATTCTCATG
Features (pLannotate 1.2.2; 22 found; start..end, strand, type, name):
      2..19      +  promoter       tet promoter (fragment): E. coli promoter for tetracycline efflux protein gene
     15..116     -  CDS            yciV (fragment): RNAAM_ECOLI - Also known as trpH From Escherichia coli (strain K12).
    192..220     +  promoter       tac promoter: strong E. coli promoter; hybrid between the trp and lac UV5 promoters
    228..244     +  protein_bind   lac operator: The lac repressor binds to the lac operator to inhibit transcription in E. coli. This inhibition can be relieved by adding lactose or isopropyl-β-D-thiogalactopyranoside (IPTG). lac repressor encoded by lacI
    314..1414    +  CDS            MBP: maltose binding protein from E. coli; malE (mutated); This version of the gene does not encode a signal sequence, so MBP will remain in the cytosol.
   1502..1521    +  CDS            capTEV™ (fragment): composite tag for in vivo biotinylation, TEV protease cleavage, and 6xHis tagging
   1520..2176    +  CDS            TEV protease (fragment): tobacco etch virus protease (Kapust et al., 2001)
   2198..2224    +  misc_feature   MCS (fragment): pUC18/19 multiple cloning site
   2232..2386    +  CDS            lacZα (fragment): LacZα fragment of β-galactosidase; lacZ fragment
   2479..2594    +  ncRNA          5S rRNA: Accession: RF00001 - 5S ribosomal RNA
   2598..2684    +  terminator     rrnB T1 terminator: Escherichia coli rrnB; transcription terminator T1 from the E. coli rrnB gene
   2776..2803    +  terminator     rrnB T2 terminator: transcription terminator T2 from the E. coli rrnB gene
   2822..2913    +  promoter       AmpR promoter: bla
   2914..3774    +  CDS            AmpR: β-lactamase; bla; confers resistance to ampicillin, carbenicillin, and related antibiotics
   3816..4329    -  rep_origin     M13 ori (sequence partly withheld): M13 bacteriophage origin of replication; arrow indicates direction of (+) strand synthesis
   4440..5028    +  rep_origin     ori: high-copy-number ColE1/pMB1/pBR322/pUC origin of replication
   5214..5354    -  misc_feature   bom: basis of mobility region from pBR322
   5456..5647    -  CDS            rop: Rop protein, which maintains plasmids at low copy number; rop
   5664..6044    +  CDS            YPB1_ECOLX: Protein predicted: Swiss-Prot protein existence level 4. From Escherichia coli.
   6143..6220    +  promoter       lacIq promoter: lacI (mutant); In the lacIq allele, a single base change in the promoter boosts expression of the lacI gene about 10-fold.
   6221..7303    +  CDS            lacI: lac repressor; lacI; The lac repressor binds to the lac operator to inhibit transcription in E. coli. This inhibition can be relieved by adding lactose or isopropyl-β-D-thiogalactopyranoside (IPTG).
   7316..7337    +  protein_bind   CAP binding site: CAP binding activates transcription in the presence of cAMP. E. coli catabolite activator protein
