[The description below was written by a language model from this plasmid's Addgene catalogue record and pLannotate feature annotations shown in this document.]
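Description:
MBP-TEVcs(ENLYFQ/G)-His6-uTEV2Δ(220-242)-R5 is a bacterial expression plasmid of about 7.4 kb, built on the pMal-C2 backbone, for producing an evolved, truncated tobacco etch virus protease (uTEV2Δ) in E. coli. It replicates from a ColE1/pBR322-type origin. The rop gene and bom region are also present, consistent with the catalogue's low-copy designation. Selection is by ampicillin through the β-lactamase gene, and an M13 phage origin is also annotated. The plasmid carries its own lacI gene under the lacIq promoter, so that repressor is supplied in cis.

Expression is driven by the strong hybrid tac promoter with a downstream lac operator, which makes transcription IPTG-inducible, and it ends at the rrnB T1 and T2 terminators. The open reading frame begins with a signal-sequence-free maltose binding protein, which stays in the cytosol and serves as a solubility-enhancing fusion partner. This is followed by a TEV recognition site (ENLYFQ/G), a His6 tag and the protease coding region. The name also indicates a C-terminal "R5" element, presumably a short arginine tail, although neither the catalogue fields nor the feature table define it. A cleavage site placed between MBP and the protease would normally allow the active enzyme to release itself from MBP, leaving a His-tagged protease suitable for metal-affinity purification.

The protease lacks residues 220–242, a truncation the record describes as a low-affinity form. It carries S219V for improved stability and T30A/S153N for improved catalytic activity. Remnants of the pUC polylinker and lacZα lie downstream of the insert. The plasmid is intended for recombinant production of this directed-evolution TEV variant.
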