Addgene plasmid #135456: MBP-TEVcs(ENLYFQ/G)-His6-uTEV2Δ(220-242)-R5
Purpose: Bacterial expression of uTEV2Δ protease
Depositing lab: Alice Ting. Depositing organization: Stanford University. Publication: Directed evolution improves the catalytic efficiency of TEV protease. Sanchez MI, Ting AY. Nat Methods. 2019 Dec 9. pii: 10.1038/s41592-019-0665-7. doi: 10.1038/s41592-019-0665-7. PubMed 31819267.
Backbone
  Vector backbone: pMal-C2
  Backbone manufacturer: New England Biolabs
  Backbone size w/o insert (bp): 5479
  Total vector size (bp): 7357
  Vector type: Bacterial Expression
Growth in bacteria
  Bacterial resistance: Ampicillin, 100 μg/mL
  Growth temperature: 37°C
  Growth strain: DH5alpha
  Growth instructions: Use BL21(DE3)-RIL for protein expression. Shifting the temperature from 37C to 30C during induction maximizes the yield of soluble uTEV2Δ protease. Ampicillin for MBP-TEVcs(ENLYFQ/G)-His6-uTEV2Δ(220-242)-R5; Chloramphenicol for pRIL.
  Copy number: Low Copy
Gene/Insert
  Gene/Insert name: MBP-TEVcs(ENLYFQ/G)-His6-TEVΔ(220-242)-R5
  Species: Synthetic
  Insert size (bp): 1878
  Mutation: S219V mutation improves stability, T30A/S153N mutations improve catalytic activity. Truncated form of TEV protease (low affinity)
  Promoter: tac promoter
  Tag / fusion protein: MBP, His6
  Cloning method: Gibson Cloning
  Sequencing primers: 5′ N/A; 3′ M13-F20
Terms and licenses: Academic/Nonprofit Terms; Industry Terms: Not Available to Industry
How to cite: MBP-TEVcs(ENLYFQ/G)-His6-uTEV2Δ(220-242)-R5 was a gift from Alice Ting (Addgene plasmid # 135456 ; http://n2t.net/addgene:135456 ; RRID:Addgene_135456)
